Addgene plasmid #235696: pGL3-Ctgf-rDMR
Purpose: Measure the activity of the reduced differentially methylated region (rDMR) of Ctgf with luciferase assay
Depositing lab: Duojia Pan. Depositing organization: University of Texas Southwestern Medical Center. Publication: YAP induces an oncogenic transcriptional program through TET1-mediated epigenetic remodeling in liver growth and tumorigenesis. Wu BK, Mei SC, Chen EH, Zheng Y, Pan D. Nat Genet. 2022 Aug;54(8):1202-1213. doi: 10.1038/s41588-022-01119-7. Epub 2022 Jul 14. PubMed 35835915.
Backbone
  Vector backbone: pGL3-Promoter
  Vector type: Luciferase
Growth in bacteria
  Bacterial resistance: Ampicillin, 100 μg/mL
  Growth temperature: 37°C
  Growth strain: DH5alpha
  Copy number: High Copy
Gene/Insert
  Gene/Insert name: Ctgf (alt name: Ccn2)
  Species: M. musculus (mouse)
  Entrez Gene: Ccn2 (a.k.a. Ctgf, Fisp12, Hcs24, fisp-12)
  Cloning method: Gibson Cloning
Terms and licenses: Academic/Nonprofit Terms; Industry Terms: Not Available to Industry
How to cite: pGL3-Ctgf-rDMR was a gift from Duojia Pan (Addgene plasmid # 235696 ; http://n2t.net/addgene:235696 ; RRID:Addgene_235696)
