[The description below was written by a language model from this plasmid's Addgene catalogue record and pLannotate feature annotations shown in this document.]
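Description:
pGL3-Ctgf-rDMR is a firefly luciferase reporter plasmid built on the pGL3-Promoter backbone. It is designed to test whether a regulatory fragment from the mouse Ctgf (Ccn2) locus can modulate transcription in transfected mammalian cells. The insert is described as the "reduced differentially methylated region" (rDMR) of Ctgf and was introduced by Gibson cloning. The feature table does not annotate the insert itself. There is, however, an unannotated stretch of roughly 590 nt at the start of the sequence, immediately upstream of the SV40 early promoter. This is where enhancer-type test fragments are normally placed in this backbone, so the rDMR most likely lies there, although the record does not give its exact coordinates or length.

In the reporter unit, the SV40 early promoter drives the luc+ firefly luciferase coding sequence, followed by an SV40 polyadenylation signal. Because this promoter supplies only basal activity without an SV40 enhancer, changes in luciferase output reflect the enhancer or regulatory activity of the cloned Ctgf fragment. A synthetic poly(A) signal and an RNA polymerase II transcriptional pause site sit upstream of the cloning region. They limit read-through transcription from the backbone that would otherwise raise background signal. The plasmid is propagated in E. coli through a high-copy ColE1/pUC-type origin with ampicillin selection (β-lactamase under its own promoter), and an f1 origin allows single-stranded DNA production. The short large T antigen, TcR and lacZα fragments in the annotation are non-functional backbone remnants. According to the record, the construct is used in luciferase assays to measure the activity of the Ctgf rDMR, and the associated work concerns YAP- and TET1-linked epigenetic remodeling in liver growth and tumorigenesis.
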