Features (pLannotate 1.2.2; 12 found; start..end, strand, type, name):
    594..790     +  promoter       SV40 promoter: SV40 early promoter
    826..2478    +  CDS            luciferase: firefly luciferase; luc+; enhanced luc+ version of the luciferase gene
   2519..2640    -  polyA_signal   SV40 poly(A) signal: SV40 polyadenylation signal
   2663..2731    -  CDS            large T antigen (fragment): large T antigen from SV40 (simian virus 40)
   2747..2879    +  CDS            TcR (fragment): tetracycline efflux protein; tet; confers resistance to tetracycline
   3059..3647    -  rep_origin     ori: high-copy-number ColE1/pMB1/pBR322/pUC origin of replication
   3818..4678    -  CDS            AmpR: β-lactamase; bla; confers resistance to ampicillin, carbenicillin, and related antibiotics
   4679..4783    -  promoter       AmpR promoter: bla
   4810..5238    +  rep_origin     f1 ori (sequence partly withheld): f1 bacteriophage origin of replication; arrow indicates direction of (+) strand synthesis
   5270..5337    -  CDS            lacZα (fragment): LacZα fragment of β-galactosidase; lacZ fragment
   5396..5444    +  polyA_signal   poly(A) signal: synthetic polyadenylation signal
   5458..5549    +  misc_feature   pause site: RNA polymerase II transcriptional pause signal from the human α2 globin gene
>Addgene plasmid #235696 | pGL3-Ctgf-rDMR | addgene full sequence | sequence record 467804 | Addgene NGS Result
GGTACCGAGCTCTTACGCGTAGCAGCATCCATGAGGAACCCAGGTCAGCCAATTGTATGTTGGTCACTTC
CCCATGGTCTCTCACCATGCACTCAGCTCTCTCCTCTCAGGTACCACATGCAGACACCCCCACTGACAGA
CAGTGAGTGCATAGTCCATGCATGGGAGCACTCAGCGCTCCATGTTCAGGCTCACGACCCATTCTACAGC
ATTGGTAAAATTCATTCAGAGCTTTCAGCGTTCTATGGCTCCCCAGCTCATACAACTATGAACGTCATTT
ATTTATTCTCAGAACACATTTCTGGCTTCTGCAAACACATCAGAGTCTTCTTGCAAGCAAGCTCCAGGTG
ACTGCTCATATTCCACCATATGTTAACACAACACTAGAAATAAACTGCCCAAAACACTGTGAATTATCTT
TGTTATTCAGAGGTACACAAGAATAAATTTCTAGCTTTCCATTTGGTTCTTTGGAATGGGTTTAGCAATC
TGAGAGAATTTCACACTGAAATATTCTTACACCTAAACCTTGAGGACCCTGACAATTATTTTTAAAAATT
CCATCAGCCCGTCAGTCCTCGAGATCTGCGATCTGCATCTCAATTAGTCAGCAACCATAGTCCCGCCCCT
AACTCCGCCCATCCCGCCCCTAACTCCGCCCAGTTCCGCCCATTCTCCGCCCCATCGCTGACTAATTTTT
TTTATTTATGCAGAGGCCGAGGCCGCCTCGGCCTCTGAGCTATTCCAGAAGTAGTGAGGAGGCTTTTTTG
GAGGCCTAGGCTTTTGCAAAAAGCTTGGCATTCCGGTACTGTTGGTAAAGCCACCATGGAAGACGCCAAA
AACATAAAGAAAGGCCCGGCGCCATTCTATCCGCTGGAAGATGGAACCGCTGGAGAGCAACTGCATAAGG
CTATGAAGAGATACGCCCTGGTTCCTGGAACAATTGCTTTTACAGATGCACATATCGAGGTGGACATCAC
TTACGCTGAGTACTTCGAAATGTCCGTTCGGTTGGCAGAAGCTATGAAACGATATGGGCTGAATACAAAT
CACAGAATCGTCGTATGCAGTGAAAACTCTCTTCAATTCTTTATGCCGGTGTTGGGCGCGTTATTTATCG
GAGTTGCAGTTGCGCCCGCGAACGACATTTATAATGAACGTGAATTGCTCAACAGTATGGGCATTTCGCA
GCCTACCGTGGTGTTCGTTTCCAAAAAGGGGTTGCAAAAAATTTTGAACGTGCAAAAAAAGCTCCCAATC
ATCCAAAAAATTATTATCATGGATTCTAAAACGGATTACCAGGGATTTCAGTCGATGTACACGTTCGTCA
CATCTCATCTACCTCCCGGTTTTAATGAATACGATTTTGTGCCAGAGTCCTTCGATAGGGACAAGACAAT
TGCACTGATCATGAACTCCTCTGGATCTACTGGTCTGCCTAAAGGTGTCGCTCTGCCTCATAGAACTGCC
TGCGTGAGATTCTCGCATGCCAGAGATCCTATTTTTGGCAATCAAATCATTCCGGATACTGCGATTTTAA
GTGTTGTTCCATTCCATCACGGTTTTGGAATGTTTACTACACTCGGATATTTGATATGTGGATTTCGAGT
CGTCTTAATGTATAGATTTGAAGAAGAGCTGTTTCTGAGGAGCCTTCAGGATTACAAGATTCAAAGTGCG
CTGCTGGTGCCAACCCTATTCTCCTTCTTCGCCAAAAGCACTCTGATTGACAAATACGATTTATCTAATT
TACACGAAATTGCTTCTGGTGGCGCTCCCCTCTCTAAGGAAGTCGGGGAAGCGGTTGCCAAGAGGTTCCA
TCTGCCAGGTATCAGGCAAGGATATGGGCTCACTGAGACTACATCAGCTATTCTGATTACACCCGAGGGG
GATGATAAACCGGGCGCGGTCGGTAAAGTTGTTCCATTTTTTGAAGCGAAGGTTGTGGATCTGGATACCG
GGAAAACGCTGGGCGTTAATCAAAGAGGCGAACTGTGTGTGAGAGGTCCTATGATTATGTCCGGTTATGT
AAACAATCCGGAAGCGACCAACGCCTTGATTGACAAGGATGGATGGCTACATTCTGGAGACATAGCTTAC
TGGGACGAAGACGAACACTTCTTCATCGTTGACCGCCTGAAGTCTCTGATTAAGTACAAAGGCTATCAGG
TGGCTCCCGCTGAATTGGAATCCATCTTGCTCCAACACCCCAACATCTTCGACGCAGGTGTCGCAGGTCT
TCCCGACGATGACGCCGGTGAACTTCCCGCCGCCGTTGTTGTTTTGGAGCACGGAAAGACGATGACGGAA
AAAGAGATCGTGGATTACGTCGCCAGTCAAGTAACAACCGCGAAAAAGTTGCGCGGAGGAGTTGTGTTTG
TGGACGAAGTACCGAAAGGTCTTACCGGAAAACTCGACGCAAGAAAAATCAGAGAGATCCTCATAAAGGC
CAAGAAGGGCGGAAAGATCGCCGTGTAATTCTAGAGTCGGGGCGGCCGGCCGCTTCGAGCAGACATGATA
AGATACATTGATGAGTTTGGACAAACCACAACTAGAATGCAGTGAAAAAAATGCTTTATTTGTGAAATTT
GTGATGCTATTGCTTTATTTGTAACCATTATAAGCTGCAATAAACAAGTTAACAACAACAATTGCATTCA
TTTTATGTTTCAGGTTCAGGGGGAGGTGTGGGAGGTTTTTTAAAGCAAGTAAAACCTCTACAAATGTGGT
AAAATCGATAAGGATCCGTCGACCGATGCCCTTGAGAGCCTTCAACCCAGTCAGCTCCTTCCGGTGGGCG
CGGGGCATGACTATCGTCGCCGCACTTATGACTGTCTTCTTTATCATGCAACTCGTAGGACAGGTGCCGG
CAGCGCTCTTCCGCTTCCTCGCTCACTGACTCGCTGCGCTCGGTCGTTCGGCTGCGGCGAGCGGTATCAG
CTCACTCAAAGGCGGTAATACGGTTATCCACAGAATCAGGGGATAACGCAGGAAAGAACATGTGAGCAAA
AGGCCAGCAAAAGGCCAGGAACCGTAAAAAGGCCGCGTTGCTGGCGTTTTTCCATAGGCTCCGCCCCCCT
GACGAGCATCACAAAAATCGACGCTCAAGTCAGAGGTGGCGAAACCCGACAGGACTATAAAGATACCAGG
CGTTTCCCCCTGGAAGCTCCCTCGTGCGCTCTCCTGTTCCGACCCTGCCGCTTACCGGATACCTGTCCGC
CTTTCTCCCTTCGGGAAGCGTGGCGCTTTCTCATAGCTCACGCTGTAGGTATCTCAGTTCGGTGTAGGTC
GTTCGCTCCAAGCTGGGCTGTGTGCACGAACCCCCCGTTCAGCCCGACCGCTGCGCCTTATCCGGTAACT
ATCGTCTTGAGTCCAACCCGGTAAGACACGACTTATCGCCACTGGCAGCAGCCACTGGTAACAGGATTAG
CAGAGCGAGGTATGTAGGCGGTGCTACAGAGTTCTTGAAGTGGTGGCCTAACTACGGCTACACTAGAAGA
ACAGTATTTGGTATCTGCGCTCTGCTGAAGCCAGTTACCTTCGGAAAAAGAGTTGGTAGCTCTTGATCCG
GCAAACAAACCACCGCTGGTAGCGGTGGTTTTTTTGTTTGCAAGCAGCAGATTACGCGCAGAAAAAAAGG
ATCTCAAGAAGATCCTTTGATCTTTTCTACGGGGTCTGACGCTCAGTGGAACGAAAACTCACGTTAAGGG
ATTTTGGTCATGAGATTATCAAAAAGGATCTTCACCTAGATCCTTTTAAATTAAAAATGAAGTTTTAAAT
CAATCTAAAGTATATATGAGTAAACTTGGTCTGACAGTTACCAATGCTTAATCAGTGAGGCACCTATCTC
AGCGATCTGTCTATTTCGTTCATCCATAGTTGCCTGACTCCCCGTCGTGTAGATAACTACGATACGGGAG
GGCTTACCATCTGGCCCCAGTGCTGCAATGATACCGCGAGACCCACGCTCACCGGCTCCAGATTTATCAG
CAATAAACCAGCCAGCCGGAAGGGCCGAGCGCAGAAGTGGTCCTGCAACTTTATCCGCCTCCATCCAGTC
TATTAATTGTTGCCGGGAAGCTAGAGTAAGTAGTTCGCCAGTTAATAGTTTGCGCAACGTTGTTGCCATT
GCTACAGGCATCGTGGTGTCACGCTCGTCGTTTGGTATGGCTTCATTCAGCTCCGGTTCCCAACGATCAA
GGCGAGTTACATGATCCCCCATGTTGTGCAAAAAAGCGGTTAGCTCCTTCGGTCCTCCGATCGTTGTCAG
AAGTAAGTTGGCCGCAGTGTTATCACTCATGGTTATGGCAGCACTGCATAATTCTCTTACTGTCATGCCA
TCCGTAAGATGCTTTTCTGTGACTGGTGAGTACTCAACCAAGTCATTCTGAGAATAGTGTATGCGGCGAC
CGAGTTGCTCTTGCCCGGCGTCAATACGGGATAATACCGCGCCACATAGCAGAACTTTAAAAGTGCTCAT
CATTGGAAAACGTTCTTCGGGGCGAAAACTCTCAAGGATCTTACCGCTGTTGAGATCCAGTTCGATGTAA
CCCACTCGTGCACCCAACTGATCTTCAGCATCTTTTACTTTCACCAGCGTTTCTGGGTGAGCAAAAACAG
GAAGGCAAAATGCCGCAAAAAAGGGAATAAGGGCGACACGGAAATGTTGAATACTCATACTCTTCCTTTT
TCAATATTATTGAAGCATTTATCAGGGTTATTGTCTCATGAGCGGATACATATTTGAATGTATTTAGAAA
AATAAACAAATAGGGGTTCCGCGCACATTTCCCCGAAAAGTGCCACCTG
[124 nt withheld, positions 4810-4933]
C
[91 nt withheld, positions 4935-5025]
A
[49 nt withheld, positions 5027-5075]
CCTTTGACGTTGGAGTCCACGTTCTTT
[37 nt withheld, positions 5103-5139]
ACCCTATCTCGGTCTATTCTTTTGATTTATAAGGGATTTTGCCGATTTCGGCCTATTGGTTAAAAAATGA
GCTGATTTAACAAAAATTTAACGCGAATTTTAACAAAATATTAACGCTTACAATTTGCCATTCGCCATTC
AGGCTGCGCAACTGTTGGGAAGGGCGATCGGTGCGGGCCTCTTCGCTATTACGCCAGCCCAAGCTACCAT
GATAAGTAAGTAATATTAAGGTACGGGAGGTACTTGGAGCGGCCGCAATAAAATATCTTTATTTTCATTA
CATCTGTGTGTTGGTTTTTTGTGTGAATCGATAGTACTAACATACGCTCTCCATCAAAACAAAACGAAAC
AAAACAAACTAGCAAAATAGGCTGTCCCCAGTGCAAGTGCAGGTGCCAGAACATTTCTCTATCGATA
